>Addgene plasmid #41036 | pCDNA4/Full length FVIII | depositor full sequence | sequence record 54355 | pCDNA4/Full length FVIII sequence 12086 bps
TACGACTCACTATAGGGAGACCCAAGCTGGCTAGTTAAGCTTCGCGACGTACGGCCGCCACCATGCAAAT
AGAGCTCTCCACCTGCTTCTTTCTGTGCCTTTTGCGATTCTGCTTTAGTGCCACCAGAAGATACTACCTG
GGTGCAGTGGAACTGTCATGGGACTATATGCAAAGTGATCTCGGTGAGCTGCCTGTGGACGCAAGATTTC
CTCCTAGAGTGCCAAAATCTTTTCCATTCAACACCTCAGTCGTGTACAAAAAGACTCTGTTTGTAGAATT
CACGGATCACCTTTTCAACATCGCTAAGCCAAGGCCACCCTGGATGGGTCTGCTAGGTCCTACCATCCAG
GCTGAGGTTTATGATACAGTGGTCATTACACTTAAGAACATGGCTTCCCATCCTGTCAGTCTTCATGCTG
TTGGTGTATCCTACTGGAAAGCTTCTGAGGGAGCTGAATATGATGATCAGACCAGTCAAAGGGAGAAAGA
AGATGATAAAGTCTTCCCTGGTGGAAGCCATACATATGTCTGGCAGGTCCTGAAAGAGAATGGTCCAATG
GCCTCTGACCCACTGTGCCTTACCTACTCATATCTTTCTCATGTGGACCTGGTAAAAGACTTGAATTCAG
GCCTCATTGGAGCCCTACTAGTATGTAGAGAAGGGAGTCTGGCCAAGGAAAAGACACAGACCTTGCACAA
ATTTATACTACTTTTTGCTGTATTTGATGAAGGGAAAAGTTGGCACTCAGAAACAAAGAACTCCTTGATG
CAGGATAGGGATGCTGCATCTGCTCGGGCCTGGCCTAAAATGCACACAGTCAATGGTTATGTAAACAGGT
CTCTGCCAGGTCTGATTGGATGCCACAGGAAATCAGTCTATTGGCATGTGATTGGAATGGGCACCACTCC
TGAAGTGCACTCAATATTCCTCGAAGGTCACACATTTCTTGTGAGGAACCATCGCCAGGCGTCCTTGGAA
ATCTCGCCAATAACTTTCCTTACTGCTCAAACACTCTTGATGGACCTTGGACAGTTTCTACTGTTTTGTC
ATATCTCTTCCCACCAACATGATGGCATGGAAGCTTATGTCAAAGTAGACAGCTGTCCAGAGGAACCCCA
ACTACGAATGAAAAATAATGAAGAAGCGGAAGACTATGATGATGATCTTACTGATTCTGAAATGGATGTG
GTCAGGTTTGATGATGACAACTCTCCTTCCTTTATCCAAATTCGCTCAGTTGCCAAGAAGCATCCTAAAA
CTTGGGTACATTACATTGCTGCTGAAGAGGAGGACTGGGACTATGCTCCCTTAGTCCTCGCCCCCGATGA
CAGAAGTTATAAAAGTCAATATTTGAACAATGGCCCTCAGCGGATTGGTAGGAAGTACAAAAAAGTCCGA
TTTATGGCATACACAGATGAAACCTTTAAGACTCGTGAAGCTATTCAGCATGAATCAGGAATCTTGGGAC
CTTTACTTTATGGGGAAGTTGGAGACACACTGTTGATTATATTTAAGAATCAAGCAAGCAGACCATATAA
CATCTACCCTCACGGAATCACTGATGTCCGTCCTTTGTATTCAAGGAGATTACCAAAAGGTGTAAAACAT
TTGAAGGATTTTCCAATTCTGCCAGGAGAAATATTCAAATATAAATGGACAGTGACTGTAGAAGATGGGC
CAACTAAATCAGATCCTCGGTGCCTGACCCGCTATTACTCTAGTTTCGTTAATATGGAGAGAGATCTAGC
TTCAGGACTCATTGGCCCTCTCCTCATCTGCTACAAAGAATCTGTAGATCAAAGAGGAAACCAGATAATG
TCAGACAAGAGGAATGTCATCCTGTTTTCTGTATTTGATGAGAACCGAAGCTGGTACCTCACAGAGAATA
TACAACGCTTTCTCCCCAATCCAGCTGGAGTGCAGCTTGAGGATCCAGAGTTCCAAGCCTCCAACATCAT
GCACAGCATCAATGGCTATGTTTTTGATAGTTTGCAGTTGTCAGTTTGTTTGCATGAGGTGGCATACTGG
TACATTCTAAGCATTGGAGCACAGACTGACTTCCTTTCTGTCTTCTTCTCTGGATATACCTTCAAACACA
AAATGGTCTATGAAGACACACTCACCCTATTCCCATTCTCAGGAGAAACTGTCTTCATGTCGATGGAAAA
CCCAGGTCTATGGATTCTGGGGTGCCACAACTCAGACTTTCGGAACAGAGGCATGACCGCCTTACTGAAG
GTTTCTAGTTGTGACAAGAACACTGGTGATTATTACGAGGACAGTTATGAAGATATTTCAGCATACTTGC
TGAGTAAAAACAATGCCATTGAACCAAGAAGCTTCTCCCAGAATTCAAGACACCCTAGCACTAGGCAAAA
GCAATTTAATGCCACCACAATTCCAGAAAATGACATAGAGAAGACTGACCCTTGGTTTGCACACAGAACA
CCTATGCCTAAAATACAAAATGTCTCCTCTAGTGATTTGTTGATGCTCTTGCGACAGAGTCCTACTCCAC
ATGGGCTATCCTTATCTGATCTCCAAGAAGCCAAATATGAGACTTTTTCTGATGATCCATCACCTGGAGC
AATAGACAGTAATAACAGCCTGTCTGAAATGACACACTTCAGGCCACAGCTCCATCACAGTGGGGACATG
GTATTTACCCCTGAGTCAGGCCTCCAATTAAGATTAAATGAGAAACTGGGGACAACTGCAGCAACAGAGT
TGAAGAAACTTGATTTCAAAGTTTCTAGTACATCAAATAATCTGATTTCAACAATTCCATCAGACAATTT
GGCAGCAGGTACTGATAATACAAGTTCCTTAGGACCCCCAAGTATGCCAGTTCATTATGATAGTCAATTA
GATACCACTCTATTTGGCAAAAAGTCATCTCCCCTTACTGAGTCTGGTGGACCTCTGAGCTTGAGTGAAG
AAAATAATGATTCAAAGTTGTTAGAATCAGGTTTAATGAATAGCCAAGAAAGTTCATGGGGAAAAAATGT
ATCGTCAACAGAGAGTGGTAGGTTATTTAAAGGGAAAAGAGCTCATGGACCTGCTTTGTTGACTAAAGAT
AATGCCTTATTCAAAGTTAGCATCTCTTTGTTAAAGACAAACAAAACTTCCAATAATTCAGCAACTAATA
GAAAGACTCACATTGATGGCCCATCATTATTAATTGAGAATAGTCCATCAGTCTGGCAAAATATATTAGA
AAGTGACACTGAGTTTAAAAAAGTGACACCTTTGATTCATGACAGAATGCTTATGGACAAAAATGCTACA
GCTTTGAGGCTAAATCATATGTCAAATAAAACTACTTCATCAAAAAACATGGAAATGGTCCAACAGAAAA
AAGAGGGCCCCATTCCACCAGATGCACAAAATCCAGATATGTCGTTCTTTAAGATGCTATTCTTGCCAGA
ATCAGCAAGGTGGATACAAAGGACTCATGGAAAGAACTCTCTGAACTCTGGGCAAGGCCCCAGTCCAAAG
CAATTAGTATCCTTAGGACCAGAAAAATCTGTGGAAGGTCAGAATTTCTTGTCTGAGAAAAACAAAGTGG
TAGTAGGAAAGGGTGAATTTACAAAGGACGTAGGACTCAAAGAGATGGTTTTTCCAAGCAGCAGAAACCT
ATTTCTTACTAACTTGGATAATTTACATGAAAATAATACACACAATCAAGAAAAAAAAATTCAGGAAGAA
ATAGAAAAGAAGGAAACATTAATCCAAGAGAATGTAGTTTTGCCTCAGATACATACAGTGACTGGCACTA
AGAATTTCATGAAGAACCTTTTCTTACTGAGCACTAGGCAAAATGTAGAAGGTTCATATGACGGGGCATA
TGCTCCAGTACTTCAAGATTTTAGGTCATTAAATGATTCAACAAATAGAACAAAGAAACACACAGCTCAT
TTCTCAAAAAAAGGGGAGGAAGAAAACTTGGAAGGCTTGGGAAATCAAACCAAGCAAATTGTAGAGAAAT
ATGCATGCACCACAAGGATATCTCCTAATACAAGCCAGCAGAATTTTGTCACGCAACGTAGTAAGAGAGC
TTTGAAACAATTCAGACTCCCACTAGAAGAAACAGAACTTGAAAAAAGGATAATTGTGGATGACACCTCA
ACCCAGTGGTCCAAAAACATGAAACATTTGACCCCGAGCACCCTCACACAGATAGACTACAATGAGAAGG
AGAAAGGGGCCATTACTCAGTCTCCCTTATCAGATTGCCTTACGAGGAGTCATAGCATCCCTCAAGCAAA
TAGATCTCCATTACCCATTGCAAAGGTATCATCATTTCCATCTATTAGACCTATATATCTGACCAGGGTC
CTATTCCAAGACAACTCTTCTCATCTTCCAGCAGCATCTTATAGAAAGAAAGATTCTGGGGTCCAAGAAA
GCAGTCATTTCTTACAAGGAGCCAAAAAAAATAACCTTTCTTTAGCCATTCTAACCTTGGAGATGACTGG
TGATCAAAGAGAGGTTGGCTCCCTGGGGACAAGTGCCACAAATTCAGTCACATACAAGAAAGTTGAGAAC
ACTGTTCTCCCGAAACCAGACTTGCCCAAAACATCTGGCAAAGTTGAATTGCTTCCAAAAGTTCACATTT
ATCAGAAGGACCTATTCCCTACGGAAACTAGCAATGGGTCTCCTGGCCATCTGGATCTCGTGGAAGGGAG
CCTTCTTCAGGGAACAGAGGGAGCGATTAAGTGGAATGAAGCAAACAGACCTGGAAAAGTTCCCTTTCTG
AGAGTAGCAACAGAAAGCTCTGCAAAGACTCCCTCCAAGCTATTGGATCCTCTTGCTTGGGATAACCACT
ATGGTACTCAGATACCAAAAGAAGAGTGGAAATCCCAAGAGAAGTCACCAGAAAAAACAGCTTTTAAGAA
AAAGGATACCATTTTGTCCCTGAACGCTTGTGAAAGCAATCATGCAATAGCAGCAATAAATGAGGGACAA
AATAAGCCCGAAATAGAAGTCACCTGGGCAAAGCAAGGTAGGACTGAAAGGCTGTGCTCTCAAAACCCAC
CAGTCTTGAAACGCCATCAACGGGAAATAACTCGTACTACTCTTCAGTCAGATCAAGAGGAAATTGACTA
TGATGATACCATATCAGTTGAAATGAAGAAGGAAGATTTTGACATTTATGATGAGGATGAAAATCAGAGC
CCCCGCAGCTTTCAAAAGAAAACACGACACTATTTTATTGCTGCAGTGGAGAGGCTCTGGGATTATGGGA
TGAGTAGCTCCCCACATGTTCTAAGAAACAGGGCTCAGAGTGGCAGTGTCCCTCAGTTCAAGAAAGTTGT
TTTCCAGGAATTTACTGATGGCTCCTTTACTCAGCCCTTATACCGTGGAGAACTAAATGAACATTTGGGA
CTCCTGGGGCCATATATAAGAGCAGAAGTTGAAGATAATATCATGGTAACTTTCAGAAATCAGGCCTCTC
GTCCCTATTCCTTCTATTCTAGCCTTATTTCTTATGAGGAAGATCAGAGGCAAGGAGCAGAACCTAGAAA
AAACTTTGTCAAGCCTAATGAAACCAAAACTTACTTTTGGAAAGTGCAACATCATATGGCACCCACTAAA
GATGAGTTTGACTGCAAAGCCTGGGCTTATTTCTCTGATGTTGACCTGGAAAAAGATGTGCACTCAGGCC
TGATTGGACCCCTTCTGGTCTGCCACACTAACACACTGAACCCTGCTCATGGGAGACAAGTGACAGTACA
GGAATTTGCTCTGTTTTTCACCATCTTTGATGAGACCAAAAGCTGGTACTTCACTGAAAATATGGAAAGA
AACTGCAGGGCTCCCTGCAATATCCAGATGGAAGATCCCACTTTTAAAGAGAATTATCGCTTCCATGCAA
TCAATGGCTACATAATGGATACACTACCTGGCTTAGTAATGGCTCAGGATCAAAGGATTCGATGGTATCT
GCTCAGCATGGGCAGCAATGAAAACATCCATTCTATTCATTTCAGTGGACATGTGTTCACTGTACGAAAA
AAAGAGGAGTATAAAATGGCACTGTACAATCTCTATCCAGGTGTTTTTGAGACAGTGGAAATGTTACCAT
CCAAAGCTGGAATTTGGCGGGTGGAATGCCTTATTGGCGAGCATCTACATGCTGGGATGAGCACACTTTT
TCTGGTGTACAGCAATAAGTGTCAGACTCCCCTGGGAATGGCTTCTGGACACATTAGAGATTTTCAGATT
ACAGCTTCAGGACAATATGGACAGTGGGCCCCAAAGCTGGCCAGACTTCATTATTCCGGATCAATCAATG
CCTGGAGCACCAAGGAGCCCTTTTCTTGGATCAAGGTGGATCTGTTGGCACCAATGATTATTCACGGCAT
CAAGACCCAGGGTGCCCGTCAGAAGTTCTCCAGCCTCTACATCTCTCAGTTTATCATCATGTATAGTCTT
GATGGGAAGAAGTGGCAGACTTATCGAGGAAATTCCACTGGAACCTTAATGGTCTTCTTTGGCAATGTGG
ATTCATCTGGGATAAAACACAATATTTTTAACCCTCCAATTATTGCTCGATACATCCGTTTGCACCCAAC
TCATTATAGCATTCGCAGCACTCTTCGCATGGAGTTGATGGGCTGTGATTTAAATAGTTGCAGCATGCCA
TTGGGAATGGAGAGTAAAGCAATATCAGATGCACAGATTACTGCTTCATCCTACTTTACCAATATGTTTG
CCACCTGGTCTCCTTCAAAAGCTCGACTTCACCTCCAAGGGAGGAGTAATGCCTGGAGACCTCAGGTGAA
TAATCCAAAAGAGTGGCTGCAAGTGGACTTCCAGAAGACAATGAAAGTCACAGGAGTAACTACTCAGGGA
GTAAAATCTCTGCTTACCAGCATGTATGTGAAGGAGTTCCTCATCTCCAGCAGTCAAGATGGCCATCAGT
GGACTCTCTTTTTTCAGAATGGCAAAGTAAAGGTTTTTCAGGGAAATCAAGACTCCTTCACACCTGTGGT
GAACTCTCTAGACCCACCGTTACTGACTCGCTACCTTCGAATTCACCCCCAGAGTTGGGTGCACCAGATT
GCCCTGAGGATGGAGGTTCTGGGCTGCGAGGCACAGGACCTCTACTGAGCGGCCGCTCGAGGTCACCCAT
TCGAACAAAAACTCATCTCAGAAGAGGATCTGAATATGCATACCGGTCATCATCACCATCACCATTGAGT
TTAAACCCGCTGATCAGCCTCGACTGTGCCTTCTAGTTGCCAGCCATCTGTTGTTTGCCCCTCCCCCGTG
CCTTCCTTGACCCTGGAAGGTGCCACTCCCACTGTCCTTTCCTAATAAAATGAGGAAATTGCATCGCATT
GTCTGAGTAGGTGTCATTCTATTCTGGGGGGTGGGGTGGGGCAGGACAGCAAGGGGGAGGATTGGGAAGA
CAATAGCAGGCATGCTGGGGATGCGGTGGGCTCTATGGCTTCTGAGGCGGAAAGAACCAGCTGGGGCTCT
AGGGGGTATCCCC
[124 nt withheld, positions 7504-7627]
C
[32 nt withheld, positions 7629-7660]
CA
[57 nt withheld, positions 7663-7719]
A
[49 nt withheld, positions 7721-7769]
CCTTTGACGTTGGAGTCCACGTTCTTT
[37 nt withheld, positions 7797-7833]
ACCCTATCTCGGTCTATTCTTTTGATTTATAAGGGATTTTGGGGATTTCGGCCTATTGGTTAAAAAATGA
GCTGATTTAACAAAAATTTAACGCGAATTAATTCTGTGGAATGTGTGTCAGTTAGGGTGTGGAAAGTCCC
CAGGCTCCCCAGGCAGGCAGAAGTATGCAAAGCATGCATCTCAATTAGTCAGCAACCAGGTGTGGAAAGT
CCCCAGGCTCCCCAGCAGGCAGAAGTATGCAAAGCATGCATCTCAATTAGTCAGCAACCATAGTCCCGCC
CCTAACTCCGCCCATCCCGCCCCTAACTCCGCCCAGTTCCGCCCATTCTCCGCCCCATGGCTGACTAATT
TTTTTTATTTATGCAGAGGCCGAGGCCGCCTCTGCCTCTGAGCTATTCCAGAAGTAGTGAGGAGGCTTTT
TTGGAGGCCTAGGCTTTTGCAAAAAGCTCCCGGGAGCTTGTATATCCATTTTCGGATCTGATCAGCACGT
GTTGACAATTAATCATCGGCATAGTATATCGGCATAGTATAATACGACAAGGTGAGGAACTAAACCATGG
CCAAGTTGACCAGTGCCGTTCCGGTGCTCACCGCGCGCGACGTCGCCGGAGCGGTCGAGTTCTGGACCGA
CCGGCTCGGGTTCTCCCGGGACTTCGTGGAGGACGACTTCGCCGGTGTGGTCCGGGACGACGTGACCCTG
TTCATCAGCGCGGTCCAGGACCAGGTGGTGCCGGACAACACCCTGGCCTGGGTGTGGGTGCGCGGCCTGG
ACGAGCTGTACGCCGAGTGGTCGGAGGTCGTGTCCACGAACTTCCGGGACGCCTCCGGGCCGGCCATGAC
CGAGATCGGCGAGCAGCCGTGGGGGCGGGAGTTCGCCCTGCGCGACCCGGCCGGCAACTGCGTGCACTTC
GTGGCCGAGGAGCAGGACTGACACGTGCTACGAGATTTCGATTCCACCGCCGCCTTCTATGAAAGGTTGG
GCTTCGGAATCGTTTTCCGGGACGCCGGCTGGATGATCCTCCAGCGCGGGGATCTCATGCTGGAGTTCTT
CGCCCACCCCAACTTGTTTATTGCAGCTTATAATGGTTACAAATAAAGCAATAGCATCACAAATTTCACA
AATAAAGCATTTTTTTCACTGCATTCTAGTTGTGGTTTGTCCAAACTCATCAATGTATCTTATCATGTCT
GTATACCGTCGACCTCTAGCTAGAGCTTGGCGTAATCATGGTCATAGCTGTTTCCTGTGTGAAATTGTTA
TCCGCTCACAATTCCACACAACATACGAGCCGGAAGCATAAAGTGTAAAGCCTGGGGTGCCTAATGAGTG
AGCTAACTCACATTAATTGCGTTGCGCTCACTGCCCGCTTTCCAGTCGGGAAACCTGTCGTGCCAGCTGC
ATTAATGAATCGGCCAACGCGCGGGGAGAGGCGGTTTGCGTATTGGGCGCTCTTCCGCTTCCTCGCTCAC
TGACTCGCTGCGCTCGGTCGTTCGGCTGCGGCGAGCGGTATCAGCTCACTCAAAGGCGGTAATACGGTTA
TCCACAGAATCAGGGGATAACGCAGGAAAGAACATGTGAGCAAAAGGCCAGCAAAAGGCCAGGAACCGTA
AAAAGGCCGCGTTGCTGGCGTTTTTCCATAGGCTCCGCCCCCCTGACGAGCATCACAAAAATCGACGCTC
AAGTCAGAGGTGGCGAAACCCGACAGGACTATAAAGATACCAGGCGTTTCCCCCTGGAAGCTCCCTCGTG
CGCTCTCCTGTTCCGACCCTGCCGCTTACCGGATACCTGTCCGCCTTTCTCCCTTCGGGAAGCGTGGCGC
TTTCTCAATGCTCACGCTGTAGGTATCTCAGTTCGGTGTAGGTCGTTCGCTCCAAGCTGGGCTGTGTGCA
CGAACCCCCCGTTCAGCCCGACCGCTGCGCCTTATCCGGTAACTATCGTCTTGAGTCCAACCCGGTAAGA
CACGACTTATCGCCACTGGCAGCAGCCACTGGTAACAGGATTAGCAGAGCGAGGTATGTAGGCGGTGCTA
CAGAGTTCTTGAAGTGGTGGCCTAACTACGGCTACACTAGAAGGACAGTATTTGGTATCTGCGCTCTGCT
GAAGCCAGTTACCTTCGGAAAAAGAGTTGGTAGCTCTTGATCCGGCAAACAAACCACCGCTGGTAGCGGT
GGTTTTTTTGTTTGCAAGCAGCAGATTACGCGCAGAAAAAAAGGATCTCAAGAAGATCCTTTGATCTTTT
CTACGGGGTCTGACGCTCAGTGGAACGAAAACTCACGTTAAGGGATTTTGGTCATGAGATTATCAAAAAG
GATCTTCACCTAGATCCTTTTAAATTAAAAATGAAGTTTTAAATCAATCTAAAGTATATATGAGTAAACT
TGGTCTGACAGTTACCAATGCTTAATCAGTGAGGCACCTATCTCAGCGATCTGTCTATTTCGTTCATCCA
TAGTTGCCTGACTCCCCGTCGTGTAGATAACTACGATACGGGAGGGCTTACCATCTGGCCCCAGTGCTGC
AATGATACCGCGAGACCCACGCTCACCGGCTCCAGATTTATCAGCAATAAACCAGCCAGCCGGAAGGGCC
GAGCGCAGAAGTGGTCCTGCAACTTTATCCGCCTCCATCCAGTCTATTAATTGTTGCCGGGAAGCTAGAG
TAAGTAGTTCGCCAGTTAATAGTTTGCGCAACGTTGTTGCCATTGCTACAGGCATCGTGGTGTCACGCTC
GTCGTTTGGTATGGCTTCATTCAGCTCCGGTTCCCAACGATCAAGGCGAGTTACATGATCCCCCATGTTG
TGCAAAAAAGCGGTTAGCTCCTTCGGTCCTCCGATCGTTGTCAGAAGTAAGTTGGCCGCAGTGTTATCAC
TCATGGTTATGGCAGCACTGCATAATTCTCTTACTGTCATGCCATCCGTAAGATGCTTTTCTGTGACTGG
TGAGTACTCAACCAAGTCATTCTGAGAATAGTGTATGCGGCGACCGAGTTGCTCTTGCCCGGCGTCAATA
CGGGATAATACCGCGCCACATAGCAGAACTTTAAAAGTGCTCATCATTGGAAAACGTTCTTCGGGGCGAA
AACTCTCAAGGATCTTACCGCTGTTGAGATCCAGTTCGATGTAACCCACTCGTGCACCCAACTGATCTTC
AGCATCTTTTACTTTCACCAGCGTTTCTGGGTGAGCAAAAACAGGAAGGCAAAATGCCGCAAAAAAGGGA
ATAAGGGCGACACGGAAATGTTGAATACTCATACTCTTCCTTTTTCAATATTATTGAAGCATTTATCAGG
GTTATTGTCTCATGAGCGGATACATATTTGAATGTATTTAGAAAAATAAACAAATAGGGGTTCCGCGCAC
ATTTCCCCGAAAAGTGCCACCTGACGTCGACGGATCGGGAGATCTCCCGATCCCCTATGGTCGACTCTCA
GTACAATCTGCTCTGATGCCGCATAGTTAAGCCAGTATCTGCTCCCTGCTTGTGTGTTGGAGGTCGCTGA
GTAGTGCGCGAGCAAAATTTAAGCTACAACAAGGCAAGGCTTGACCGACAATTGCATGAAGAATCTGCTT
AGGGTTAGGCGTTTTGCGCTGCTTCGCGATGTACGGGCCAGATATACGCGTTGACATTGATTATTGACTA
GTTATTAATAGTAATCAATTACGGGGTCATTAGTTCATAGCCCATATATGGAGTTCCGCGTTACATAACT
TACGGTAAATGGCCCGCCTGGCTGACCGCCCAACGACCCCCGCCCATTGACGTCAATAATGACGTATGTT
CCCATAGTAACGCCAATAGGGACTTTCCATTGACGTCAATGGGTGGACTATTTACGGTAAACTGCCCACT
TGGCAGTACATCAAGTGTATCATATGCCAAGTACGCCCCCTATTGACGTCAATGACGGTAAATGGCCCGC
CTGGCATTATGCCCAGTACATGACCTTATGGGACTTTCCTACTTGGCAGTACATCTACGTATTAGTCATC
GCTATTACCATGGTGATGCGGTTTTGGCAGTACATCAATGGGCGTGGATAGCGGTTTGACTCACGGGGAT
TTCCAAGTCTCCACCCCATTGACGTCAATGGGAGTTTGTTTTGGCACCAAAATCAACGGGACTTTCCAAA
ATGTCGTAACAACTCCGCCCCATTGACGCAAATGGGCGGTAGGCGTGTACGGTGGGAGGTCTATATAAGC
AGAGCTCTCTGGCTAACTAGAGAACCCACTGCTTACTGGCTTATCGAAATTAA
Features (pLannotate 1.2.2; 21 found; start..end, strand, type, name):
     63..7115    +  CDS            F8: FA8_HUMAN - Also known as F8C. Experimental evidence at protein level: Swiss-Prot protein existence level 1. Factor VIII, along with calcium and phospholipid, acts as a cofactor for F9/factor IXa when it converts F10/factor X to the activated form, factor Xa. From Homo sapiens (Human).
   7234..7458    +  polyA_signal   bGH poly(A) signal: bovine growth hormone polyadenylation signal
   7462..7483    +  promoter       SV40 promoter (fragment): SV40 enhancer and early promoter
   7504..7932    +  rep_origin     f1 ori (sequence partly withheld): f1 bacteriophage origin of replication; arrow indicates direction of (+) strand synthesis
   7946..8276    +  promoter       SV40 promoter: SV40 enhancer and early promoter
   8324..8371    +  promoter       EM7 promoter: synthetic bacterial promoter&nbsp
   8390..8764    +  CDS            BleoR: antibiotic-binding protein; Sh ble from Streptoalloteichus hindustanus; confers resistance to bleomycin, phleomycin, and Zeocin™
   8774..8899    +  CDS            ble (fragment): BLE_KLEPN - Experimental evidence at protein level: Swiss-Prot protein existence level 1. Binding protein with a strong affinity to the bleomycin family of antibiotics. Binds to CL990; an antimitotic-antibiotic compound. From Klebsiella pneumoniae.
   8894..9015    +  polyA_signal   SV40 poly(A) signal: SV40 polyadenylation signal
   9086..9108    -  protein_bind   lac operator (fragment): The lac repressor binds to the lac operator to inhibit transcription in E. coli. This inhibition can be relieved by adding lactose or isopropyl-β-D-thiogalactopyranoside (IPTG). lac repressor encoded by lacI
   9112..9142    -  promoter       lac promoter: promoter for the E. coli lac operon
   9157..9178    -  protein_bind   CAP binding site: CAP binding activates transcription in the presence of cAMP. E. coli catabolite activator protein
   9191..9283    -  CDS            lacI (fragment): lac repressor; lacI; The lac repressor binds to the lac operator to inhibit transcription in E. coli. This inhibition can be relieved by adding lactose or isopropyl-β-D-thiogalactopyranoside (IPTG).
   9466..10054   -  rep_origin     ori: high-copy-number ColE1/pMB1/pBR322/pUC origin of replication
  10225..11085   -  CDS            AmpR: β-lactamase; bla; confers resistance to ampicillin, carbenicillin, and related antibiotics
  11086..11190   -  promoter       AmpR promoter: bla
  11257..11301   -  misc_feature   bom (fragment): basis of mobility region from pBR322
  11456..11835   +  enhancer       CMV enhancer: human cytomegalovirus immediate early enhancer
  11836..12039   +  promoter       CMV promoter: human cytomegalovirus (CMV) immediate early promoter
  12035..12068   +  LTR            5' LTR (truncated) (fragment): truncated 5' long terminal repeat (LTR) from HIV-1
  12084..16      +  promoter       T7 promoter (across the origin): promoter for bacteriophage T7 RNA polymerase
