[The description below was written by a language model from this plasmid's Addgene catalogue record and pLannotate feature annotations shown in this document.]
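Description:
pCDNA4/Full length FVIII is a mammalian expression plasmid of about 12.1 kb, built on the Invitrogen pCDNA4 backbone and carrying the complete human coagulation factor VIII (F8) coding sequence. The roughly 7.1 kb insert was placed between BsiWI and NotI sites, both of which are retained. It is transcribed from the human cytomegalovirus immediate-early enhancer and promoter, and the bovine growth hormone polyadenylation signal terminates the transcript. A T7 promoter lies between the CMV promoter and the start of the open reading frame, which would allow in vitro transcription. The annotated F8 reading frame spans nearly the whole insert, so this is the full-length protein. No epitope tag or fusion partner is annotated on it. Factor VIII acts with calcium and phospholipid as the cofactor for factor IXa in converting factor X to factor Xa.

In E. coli the plasmid is maintained at high copy from a ColE1/pUC-type origin under ampicillin selection through the bla gene, and an f1 origin is also present. A second cassette places the Sh ble gene behind tandem SV40 early and bacterial EM7 promoters, followed by an SV40 polyadenylation signal. This arrangement gives Zeocin resistance in both mammalian cells and bacteria, permitting selection of stably transfected cell lines. The automated annotation also reports several short fragments, including lac regulatory elements, a bom remnant and a brief match to an HIV-1 LTR. These appear to be backbone remnants or incidental matches rather than functional parts. The associated publication characterises a recombinant factor VIII-Fc fusion protein, but the record does not state the specific role of this full-length construct in that work. Its design suits transient or stable production of recombinant full-length factor VIII in mammalian cells.
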