Addgene plasmid #41036: pCDNA4/Full length FVIII
Depositing lab: Robert Peters. Depositing organization: Bioverativ. Publication: Biochemical and functional characterization of a recombinant monomeric Factor VIII-Fc fusion protein. Peters RT, Toby G, Lu Q, Liu T, Kulman JD, Low SC, Bitonti AJ, Pierce GF. J Thromb Haemost. 2012 Dec 4. doi: 10.1111/jth.12076. PubMed 23205847.
Backbone
  Vector backbone: pCDNA4
  Backbone manufacturer: Invitrogen
  Backbone size w/o insert (bp): 5021
  Total vector size (bp): 12086
  Vector type: Mammalian Expression
  Selectable markers: Zeocin
Growth in bacteria
  Bacterial resistance: Ampicillin, 100 μg/mL
  Growth temperature: 37°C
  Growth strain: DH5alpha
  Copy number: High Copy
Gene/Insert
  Gene/Insert name: FVIII (alt name: Full length FVIII)
  Species: H. sapiens (human)
  Insert size (bp): 7065
  GenBank ID: NM_000132
  Entrez Gene: F8 (a.k.a. AHF, DXS1253E, F8B, F8C, FVIII, HEMA, THPH13)
  Promoter: CMV
  Cloning method: Restriction Enzyme; 5′ cloning site BsiWI (not destroyed); 3′ cloning site NotI (not destroyed)
  Sequencing primers: 5′ ATAGGGAGACCCAAGCTGGC; 3′ TGTTCGAATGGGTGACCTCG
Terms and licenses: Academic/Nonprofit Terms; Industry Terms: Not Available to Industry
How to cite: pCDNA4/Full length FVIII was a gift from Robert Peters (Addgene plasmid # 41036 ; http://n2t.net/addgene:41036 ; RRID:Addgene_41036)
