>Addgene plasmid #41036 | pCDNA4/Full length FVIII | addgene partial sequence | sequence record 55505 | BGH-rev 5'-TAGAAGGCACAGTCGAGG-3'
GAGGTGATGATGACCGGTATGCATATTCAGATCCTCTTCTGAGATGAGTTTTTGTTCGAATGGGTGACCT
CGAGCGGCCGCTCAGTAGAGGTCCTGTGCCTCGCAGCCCAGAACCTCCATCCTCAGGGCAATCTGGTGCA
CCCAACTCTGGGGGTGAATTCGAAGGTAGCGAGTCAGTAACGGTGGGTCTAGAGAGTTCACCACAGGTGT
GAAGGAGTCTTGATTTCCCTGAAAAACCTTTACTTTGCCATTCTGAAAAAAGAGAGTCCACTGATGGCCA
TCTTGACTGCTGGAGATGAGGAACTCCTTCACATACATGCTGGTAAGCAGAGATTTTACTCCCTGAGTAG
TTACTCCTGTGACTTTCATTGTCTTCTGGAAGTCCACTTGCAGCCACTCTTTTGGATTATTCACCTGAGG
TCTCCAGGCATTACTCCTCCCTTGGAGGTGAAGTCGAGCTTTTGAAGGAGACCAGGTGGCAAACATATTG
GTAAAGTAGGATGAAGCAGTAATCTGTGCATCTGATATTGCTTTACTCTCCATTCCCAATGGCATGCTGC
AACTATTTAAATCACAGCCCATCAACTCCATGCGAAGAGTGCTGCGAATGCTATAATGAGTTGGGTGCAA
ACGGATGTATCGAGCAATAATTGGAGGGTTAAAAATATTGTGTTTTATCCCAGATGAATCCACATTGCCA
AAGAAGACCATTAAGGTTCCAGTGGAATTTCCTCGATAAGTCTGCCACTTCTTCCCATCAAGACTATACA
TGATGATATGAT
