>Addgene plasmid #41036 | pCDNA4/Full length FVIII | addgene partial sequence | sequence record 55506 | hFVIII-R1 5'-tctccacggtataagggctg-3'
CTTTCTTGAACTGAGGGACACTGCCACTCTGAGCCCTGTTTCTTAGAACATGTGGGGAGCTACTCATCCC
ATAATCCCAGAGCCTCTCCACTGCAGCAATAAAATAGTGTCGTGTTTTCTTTTGAAAGCTGCGGGGGCTC
TGATTTTCATCCTCATCATAAATGTCAAAATCTTCCTTCTTCATTTCAACTGATATGGTATCATCATAGT
CAATTTCCTCTTGATCTGACTGAAGAGTAGTACGAGTTATTTCCCGTTGATGGCGTTTCAAGACTGGTGG
GTTTTGAGAGCACAGCCTTTCAGTCCTACCTTGCTTTGCCCAGGTGACTTCTATTTCGGGCTTATTTTGT
CCCTCATTTATTGCTGCTATTGCATGATTGCTTTCACAAGCGTTCAGGGACAAAATGGTATCCTTTTTCT
TAAAAGCTGTTTTTTCTGGTGACTTCTCTTGGGATTTCCACTCTTCTTTTGGTATCTGAGTACCATAGTG
GTTATCCCAAGCAAGAGGATCCAATAGCTTGGAGGGAGTCTTTGCAGAGCTTTCTGTTGCTACTCTCAGA
AAGGGAACTTTTCCAGGTCTGTTTGCTTCATTCCACTTAATCGCTCCCTCTGTTCCCTGAAGAAGGCTCC
CTTCCACGAGATCCAGATGGCCAGGAGACCCATTGCTAGTTTCCGTAGGGAATAGGTCCTTCTGATAAAT
GTGAACTTTTGGAAGCAATTCAACTTTGCCAGATGTTTTGGGCAAGTCTGGTTTCGGGAGAACAGTGTTC
TCAACTTTCTTGTATGTGACTGAATTTGTGGCACTTGTCCCC
